>Addgene plasmid #19625 | pGC240 | depositor full sequence | sequence record 9257 | Author sequence
AAGCTTGCATGCCTGCAGGTCGACTCTAGACCGCGGTTTTGGCGCGGATCCACTAGTTCTAGCTTCAAAA
GCATCAACAAGTTTGTACAAAAAAGCAGGCTACTTGTGCCTTGATTCTCCTGTTGAACGTGAGTGTTTTT
TTTTTAATTTGAAAATGTTAAGCGTGGGCCAAAATATTTCAAAGAATTTACATCCGGAAAAAATTTTTTT
GTAAATTTTCTGAAAATCACAGCTTAAAAAATTCAAAACAAAAGTTAAGTTAGATTCATAAAATTTCCAT
TTGAAAAGACATCTAACAGATCTAAGAATACAACACCTTCTCTCAAACTCCACTTAATCTTGAAAAATAA
ATCTTAAAATGTCAAAATCCCTGCAATAACAAAATCGAAAGAAGGAGAGGGAGAAAATCTGGAAAAAAAG
ATTATTCGCACTTCTAAGCCTTAAATATCCGTCTATTTTCCCCTGAATTTTGCAACTTTTTTATCTGAAG
CTCTGGTGCTCTTCCGATTCTTTTCCCATACTACTTATAGGGATGAGCCAATGAATAAATGAGCAAAGTT
CCGAAAGGTGTCTGAACTTAATGGGCTCACTTCCAAAAAATTTTGAAGTCATATAACATTACTAAATTTC
TTGGTAGAAAAAACCCATTTGAGCTACACATTTTTCCATGACACCTTGCTTATTCACCAGTTTGGCAAAC
AAAAGAATCGGGGGGTCTCACACAAAAATATATTTTGTTGATTAAACGATATGATGGGGGTGGGGAACAA
ATGGGAGGCTCCATCAAAAAGCTCTTAGTTCAATCAAGTTCTGAAAGTTTAAAAGAAAACAAAAATCGCT
ATTTCTTTCATTCCATTTGTCCCCCTCCTCTTTTACTTTTTTCTTTTCCACCTTCTTCTTGTTGTCTTAA
AAACGCATAACTTCATCTGGTCCTTCGATGAAGATCTAAGCTATAATCGCCTTATGCACATCACATGTAC
ATATCCGGTTTGAAGATTTCAACAACCCAACCAGATTTTCTCGATTTTCTTGGCCTCGAAAACTTAACCT
AGAAAGTTTTCAAATAAATATATGATATTAATAAAAATTAACTTTTCACAGTTTTGTATTCCGAAAGTTT
TTAAAACCTAATTTTCTTCAAAAAAAGTTTTTCTCTAGGTCAATTTTCAATTCTAATTTCAAATCGCAAC
ACTCTCCTCCCAAATAAGTAGTTATTTGCCGCCGCTCCGATTATGATTACTGTAGTGGTGGGGTGTTTAT
AATTGCTTATATTAAGTAAACTTTCCTTCTTTTTTTGGGATTGTTACTTCTTGTTTGTCAACGGCCAGTT
TACTTCCTAAAATAAGATGTCAAATGTTGAACAAGGGGATTATCAATAGTTTGAAATGACTACCTTTAGT
TGTTATAGTTTTAAAATTAGAACATTTTAATATGTTATTTTTTAAACAGTAGGAAGCTGTCGACTTTAAA
TTCTTCCGAATAAAAACGGAGCTCAATAAAATTAATGACGTGGCAAAACAGTGCTGACAGAAGAGGGCAA
AAATAAAATAAAAAACGTTTTGGCAGCTACTAACATCCCCAAACACCCCACAAATGAGCTATTTTATGAG
TTTTGTTAGGCTCTCCCTGCCTTTCTTCACTTTTTTCTTGAAGCCATGAACCCCTTCATGACACCTAACT
GGGTATCATTATCCATTTGTGCGCGTGGCCCTCCCCTCTTTCTATTACTTTTCCCTAAATAAAGCTTGAG
CTCCCCTCCTCTCACAAACCCTGTAATCTTCAAATCAAAGTCGACGGGTAATTTGGGTTAGAGTAAAGTT
AATCGAGCTTTCATTTTTCAGAACGTCAGCACCAACCACCGACCCAGCTTTCTTGTACAAAGTGGTTGAT
GCTCTGAAGTTCCTATACTTTCTAGAGAATAGGAACTTCGGAATAGGAACTTCAAGATCCCCGGGTATGT
TTCGAATGATACTAACATAACATAGAACATTTTCAGGAGCTCAGAAAAAATGACTGCTCCAAAGAAGAAG
CGTAAGGTACCGGCAGAAAAAATGACTGCTCCAAAGAAGAAGCGTAAGGTACCGGCAGAAAAAATGACTG
CTCCAAAGAAGAAGCGTAAGGTACCGGCAGAAAAAATGACTGCTCCAAAGAAGAAGCGTAAGGTACCGGT
AGAAAAAATGAGTAAAGGAGAAGAACTTTTCACTGGAGTTGTCCCAATTCTTGTTGAATTAGATGGTGAT
GTTAATGGGCACAAATTTTCTGTCAGTGGAGAGGGTGAAGGTGATGCAACATACGGAAAACTTACCCTTA
AATTTATTTGCACTACTGGAAAACTACCTGTTCCATGGGTAAGTTTAAACATATATATACTAACTAACCC
TGATTATTTAAATTTTCAGCCAACACTTGTCACTACTTTCTGTTATGGTGTTCAATGCTTCTCGAGATAC
CCAGATCATATGAAACGGCATGACTTTTTCAAGAGTGCCATGCCCGAAGGTTATGTACAGGAAAGAACTA
TATTTTTCAAAGATGACGGGAACTACAAGACACGTAAGTTTAAACAGTTCGGTACTAACTAACCATACAT
ATTTAAATTTTCAGGTGCTGAAGTCAAGTTTGAAGGTGATACCCTTGTTAATAGAATCGAGTTAAAAGGT
ATTGATTTTAAAGAAGATGGAAACATTCTTGGACACAAATTGGAATACAACTATAACTCACACAATGTAT
ACATCATGGCAGACAAACAAAAGAATGGAATCAAAGTTGTAAGTTTAAACATGATTTTACTAACTAACTA
ATCTGATTTAAATTTTCAGAACTTCAAAATTAGACACAACATTGAAGATGGAAGCGTTCAACTAGCAGAC
CATTATCAACAAAATACTCCAATTGGCGATGGCCCTGTCCTTTTACCAGACAACCATTACCTGTCCACAC
AATCTGCCCTTTCGAAAGATCCCAACGAAAAGAGAGACCACATGGTCCTTCTTGAGTTTGTAACAGCTGC
TGGGATTACACATGGCATGGACGAACTATACAAAAGCCCACAAGCTTTGGAATTCGCTAGCCGGCCATAC
AAGTAATCCGGATGATCGACGCCAACGTCGTTGAATTTTCAAATTTTAAATACTGAATATTTGTTTTTTT
TCCTATTATTTATTTATTCTCTTTGTGTTTTTTTTCTTGCTTTCTAAAAAATTAATTCAATCCAAATCTA
AACATGAGCGGTTTTTTTTCTCTTTCCGTCTCCCAATTCGTATTCCGCTCCTCTCATCTGAACACAATGT
GCAAGTTTATTTATCTTCTCGCTTTCATTTCATTAGGACGTGGGGGGAATTGGTGGAAGGGGGAAACACA
CAAAAGGATGATGGAAATGAAATAAGGACACACAATATGCAACAACATTCAATTCAGAAATATGGAGGAA
GGTTTAAAAGAAAACATAAAAATATATAGAGGAGGAAGGAAAACTAGTAAAAAATAAGCAAAGAAATTAG
GCGAACGATGAGAATTGTCCTCGCTTGGGCCCTTTCGTCTCGCGCGTTTCGGTGATGACGGTGAAAACCT
CTGACACATGCAGCTCCCGGAGACGGTCACAGCTTGTCTGTAAGCGGATGCCGGGAGCAGACAAGCCCGT
CAGGGCGCGTCAGCGGGTGTTGGCGGGTGTCGGGGCTGGCTTAACTATGCGGCATCAGAGCAGATTGTAC
TGAGAGTGCACCATATGCGGTGTGAAATACCGCACAGATGCGTAAGGAGAAAATACCGCATCAGGCGGCC
TTAAGGGCCTCGTGATACGCCTATTTTTATAGGTTAATGTCATGATAATAATGGTTTCTTAGACGACTCT
AGACCGCGGTTTTGGCGCGGATCCACTAGTTCTAGCTTCAAAAGCGCTCTGAAGTTCCTATACTTTCTAG
AGAATAGGAACTTCGGAATAGGAACTTCAAGATCCCCGGGTATGTTTCGAATGATACTAACATAACATAG
AACATTTTCAGGAGCTCAGAAAAAATGACTGCTCCAAAGAAGAAGCGTAAGGTACCGGCAGAAAAAATGA
CTGCTCCAAAGAAGAAGCGTAAGGTACCGGCAGAAAAAATGACTGCTCCAAAGAAGAAGCGTAAGGTACC
GGCAGAAAAAATGACTGCTCCAAAGAAGAAGCGTAAGGTACCGGTAGACGATAAGGATCCGATGGTGGCC
TCCTCCGAGGACGTCATCAAAGAGTTCATGCGCTTCAAGGTGCGCATGGAGGGCTCCGTGAACGGCCACG
AGTTCGAGATCGAGGGCGAGGGCGAGGGCCGCCCCTACGAGGGCACCCAGACCGCCAAGCTGAAGGTGAC
CAAGGGCGGCCCCCTGCCCTTCGCCTGGGACATCCTGTCCCCCCAGTTCCAGTACGGCTCCAAGGCGTAC
GTGAAGCACCCCGCCGACATCCCCGACTACAAGAAGCTGTCCTTCCCCGAGGGCTTCAAGTGGGAGCGCG
TGATGAACTTCGAGGACGGCGGCGTGGTGACCGTGACCCAGGACTCCTCCCTGCAGGACGGCACGCTGAT
CTACAAGGTGAAGTTCCGCGGCACCAACTTCCCCCCCGACGGCCCCGTAATGCAGAAGAAGACCATGGGC
TGGGAGGCCTCCACCGAGCGCCTGTACCCCCGCGACGGCGTGCTGAAGGGCGAGATCCACCAGGCCCTGA
AGCTGAAGGACGGCGGCCACTACCTGGTGGAGTTCAAGACCATCTACATGGCCAAGAAGCCCGTGCAGCT
GCCCGGCTACTACTACGTGGACACCAAGCTGGACATCACCTCCCACAACGAGGACTACACCATCGTGGAA
CAGTACGAGCGCTCCGAGGGCCGCCACCACCTGTTCCTGGGGCATGGCACCGGCAGCACCGGCAGCGGCA
GCTCCGGCACCGCCTCCTCCGAGGACGTCATCAAAGAGTTCATGCGCTTCAAGGTGCGCATGGAGGGCTC
CGTGAACGGCCACGAGTTCGAGATCGAGGGCGAGGGCGAGGGCCGCCCCTACGAGGGCACCCAGACCGCC
AAGCTGAAGGTGACCAAGGGCGGCCCCCTGCCCTTCGCCTGGGACATCCTGTCCCCCCAGTTCCAGTACG
GCTCCAAGGCGTACGTGAAGCACCCCGCCGACATCCCCGACTACAAGAAGCTGTCCTTCCCCGAGGGCTT
CAAGTGGGAGCGCGTGATGAACTTCGAGGACGGCGGCGTGGTGACCGTGACCCAGGACTCCTCCCTGCAG
GACGGCACGCTGATCTACAAGGTGAAGTTCCGCGGCACCAACTTCCCCCCCGACGGCCCCGTAATGCAGA
AGAAGACCATGGGCTGGGAGGCCTCCACCGAGCGCCTGTACCCCCGCGACGGCGTGCTGAAGGGCGAGAT
CCACCAGGCCCTGAAGCTGAAGGACGGCGGCCACTACCTGGTGGAGTTCAAGACCATCTACATGGCCAAG
AAGCCCGTGCAGCTGCCCGGCTACTACTACGTGGACACCAAGCTGGACATCACCTCCCACAACGAGGACT
ACACCATCGTGGAACAGTACGAGCGCTCCGAGGGCCGCCACCACCTGTTCCTGTAGGAATTCGCTAGCCG
GCCATACAAGTAATCCGGATGATCGACGCCAACGTCGTTGAATTTTCAAATTTTAAATACTGAATATTTG
TTTTTTTTCCTATTATTTATTTATTCTCTTTGTGTTTTTTTTCTTGCTTTCTAAAAAATTAATTCAATCC
AAATCTAAACATGAGCGGTTTTTTTTCTCTTTCCGTCTCCCAATTCGTATTCCGCTCCTCTCATCTGAAC
ACAATGTGCAAGTTTATTTATCTTCTCGCTTTCATTTCATTAGGACGTGGGGGGAATTGGTGGAAGGGGG
AAACACACAAAAGGATGATGGAAATGAAATAAGGACACACAATATGCAACAACATTCAATTCAGAAATAT
GGAGGAAGGTTTAAAAGAAAACATAAAAATATATAGAGGAGGAAGGAAAACTAGTAAAAAATAAGCAAAG
AAATTAGGCGAACGATGAGAATTGTCCTCGCTTGGGCCCTTTCGTCTCGCGCGTTTCGGTGATGACGGTG
AAAACCTCTGACACATGCAGCTCCCGGAGACGGTCACAGCTTGTCTGTAAGCGGATGCCGGGAGCAGACA
AGCCCGTCAGGGCGCGTCAGCGGGTGTTGGCGGGTGTCGGGGCTGGCTTAACTATGCGGCATCAGAGCAG
ATTGTACTGAGAGTGCACCATATGCGGTGTGAAATACCGCACAGATGCGTAAGGAGAAAATACCGCATCA
GGCGGCCTTAAGGGCCTCGTGATACGCCTATTTTTATAGGTTAATGTCATGATAATAATGGTTTCTTAGA
CAACGGATAAAATGTTTATTATAATATCAAAAACAATTTGTCAGTTGACCACTTTTTGATATATTTGACA
GAAACCGGGATGAATTGGCTCAAAGTTAGGGCGCCCTTCTATTACAGGGTTTCTGATAACAAACCGGTTA
TTAACTCCCAACAAGGGATGATTTCAATTCATCATGCTCAAATTGACCCAAATTAAGTTACATGACAAAT
TCATCGCCCTTTTCAACTCTTCTTGGCTCATCATCTGTTATTCTGTTCCTATTCTGTCTGCACCCTATAC
CCCTTTGCATACTCTCTCGTCATTCCTTTCTTGGATAGTGTCTTCTTCTCCCCAGCTCTGCTACTTCTAT
GACTTGCGCCCGCTGCTTTTCCGCTCGTTCCTCTCCTCTCTGACGTCTTCTTCTGCTTCTTTTCTCCTTC
CTTTTTCCCTTCTCAATCTTCCTCTTTTTCCCATTTCTGTCAATCATTCGAAGAAGAAGAAGAAGAAGAC
CCTCATTCATTTCATTTTTTTTTCTGTCGGTGTGTGCTGCTCGGTTAAGAGTGAGCTCTCTATTCCACGT
CTTCTTCTTTTTCTTCTTCGATTCGAATCAATCACTCCACCAAAACGCATTCGTTTTTGGGATTCACCCC
GCGGTTCGCAACAGGTTTCTTTTTCAAATTATTAGCGTTATAAATAGAAAAATGGTGGAGTTTCAATAAA
AATGATAATTTACAAAGTGTATTTTGATTACATGTACTCAAAAAGGTTGAAATTTTTCATACCAGTTTTC
CGGAAATCCATCTGATATCATTATCGTATTTTTCTTTTTAAAAATGTTTTCAAAAAAAAACAAAATATAG
CTGGTTATTTGGCACCCTCTAATTACCATTTTCCTGTCACACCACACTCTTTTCCTTCTTCCACTTCTTT
CCGTTTTCAGCCGCTTCCAACCAAACCGATATGAAAGCCGAGCAACAACAATCGATTCCACCCGGCTCGG
CGACCTTCCCGTCGCAGGTGAGACTCAGAAAACTAGAGAAACCGCTCAACTAACTCTTGATATCCGATTT
CATTCTTTTCTCTTTTCTTTTTGTTGAACTTTTCCATATTTCCAGATGCCACGGCCACCACCAAGCACCG
AACAAGGAATCACAACGGAATCGGAGCTTGCGAAGAAAGCTCAAATCACTCCGAACGACGTTTTAGCACT
TCCGGGAATCACTCAAGGTATCTTGCTCCCTTTGGATTTCAGTTTAAAACATAAATTTAGGATTCTTATG
CTCCCCATCTGCGAACATCTATAACATCGAGTTCACCAAGTTCCAAATCCGTGATCTGGACACTGAGCAA
GTGCTTTTCGAGATCGCCAAACCGGAGAACGATCAGGAGAATGATGAGTCGCCACAGGAGTCGGCAAGAT
ACGTGCGTTATAGATTTGCTCCAAACTTTTTGAAACTCAAAACGGTCGGAGCAACTGTGGAATTCAAAGT
AGGAGACATCCCAATCCATCATTTCCGAATGATCGAACGTCACTTCTTCAAAGATCGCCTTCTGAAGTGT
TTTGACTTTGAATTCGGATTCTGTATTCCGAATTCACGAAACAACTGTGAACATATCTATGAGTTCCCTC
AACTCTCTCAACAACTCAGTGAGTCATTATTCTAAAAAGTACAATTCAAAAGACTAATCTCTTTTTCAGT
GGACGACATGATCAACAATCCAAACGAGACTCGTTCTGACAGCTTCTATTTCGTCGATAACAAACTCGTC
ATGCACAACAAAGCCGACTACTCATATGATGCATAAATATTTAATACAAAAATGTTCTGGATAATTATTC
TGTCGAATAGAAAAAAAACTCCAAATGTGATTAAATTCCAATAATTCCTGTCTAGTTTGTTCCTTCCCCT
TCCCCTTCTCATGTTCAATGCATTCCTAAGCTTTTCAGTTCCCCCCTTGTTTCTATATTTTTTCGCTGTC
CTGTCACACTCGCTAAAAACACTAATCACACGGAAATCTGTTTTCAATAAAAACTCCAACTTTAACTCAT
TTTCAATTTCAACTGAAAGATTTTTTCATTAGAGAATGTCTAGGCATGCTCTAGAGGGCCCAAAAGGCCT
TTTTTTTTTGGCGCCGACGTCAGGTGGCACTTTTCGGGGAAATGTGCGCGGAACCCCTATTTGTTTATTT
TTCTAAATACATTCAAATATGTATCCGCTCATGAGACAATAACCCTGATAAATGCTTCAATAATATTGAA
AAAGGAAGAGTATGAGTATTCAACATTTCCGTGTCGCCCTTATTCCCTTTTTTGCGGCATTTTGCCTTCC
TGTTTTTGCTCACCCAGAAACGCTGGTGAAAGTAAAAGATGCTGAAGATCAGTTGGGTGCACGAGTGGGT
TACATCGAACTGGATCTCAACAGCGGTAAGATCCTTGAGAGTTTTCGCCCCGAAGAACGTTTTCCAATGA
TGAGCACTTTTAAAGTTCTGCTATGTGGCGCGGTATTATCCCGTATTGACGCCGGGCAAGAGCAACTCGG
TCGCCGCATACACTATTCTCAGAATGACTTGGTTGAGTACTCACCAGTCACAGAAAAGCATCTTACGGAT
GGCATGACAGTAAGAGAATTATGCAGTGCTGCCATAACCATGAGTGATAACACTGCGGCCAACTTACTTC
TGACAACGATCGGAGGACCGAAGGAGCTAACCGCTTTTTTGCACAACATGGGGGATCATGTAACTCGCCT
TGATCGTTGGGAACCGGAGCTGAATGAAGCCATACCAAACGACGAGCGTGACACCACGATGCCTGTAGCA
ATGGCAACAACGTTGCGCAAACTATTAACTGGCGAACTACTTACTCTAGCTTCCCGGCAACAATTAATAG
ACTGGATGGAGGCGGATAAAGTTGCAGGACCACTTCTGCGCTCGGCCCTTCCGGCTGGCTGGTTTATTGC
TGATAAATCTGGAGCCGGTGAGCGTGGGTCTCGCGGTATCATTGCAGCACTGGGGCCAGATGGTAAGCCC
TCCCGTATCGTAGTTATCTACACGACGGGGAGTCAGGCAACTATGGATGAACGAAATAGACAGATCGCTG
AGATAGGTGCCTCACTGATTAAGCATTGGTAACTGTCAGACCAAGTTTACTCATATATACTTTAGATTGA
TTTAAAACTTCATTTTTAATTTAAAAGGATCTAGGTGAAGATCCTTTTTGATAATCTCATGACCAAAATC
CCTTAACGTGAGTTTTCGTTCCACTGAGCGTCAGACCCCGTAGAAAAGATCAAAGGATCTTCTTGAGATC
CTTTTTTTCTGCGCGTAATCTGCTGCTTGCAAACAAAAAAACCACCGCTACCAGCGGTGGTTTGTTTGCC
GGATCAAGAGCTACCAACTCTTTTTCCGAAGGTAACTGGCTTCAGCAGAGCGCAGATACCAAATACTGTC
CTTCTAGTGTAGCCGTAGTTAGGCCACCACTTCAAGAACTCTGTAGCACCGCCTACATACCTCGCTCTGC
TAATCCTGTTACCAGTGGCTGCTGCCAGTGGCGATAAGTCGTGTCTTACCGGGTTGGACTCAAGACGATA
GTTACCGGATAAGGCGCAGCGGTCGGGCTGAACGGGGGGTTCGTGCACACAGCCCAGCTTGGAGCGAACG
ACCTACACCGAACTGAGATACCTACAGCGTGAGCATTGAGAAAGCGCCACGCTTCCCGAAGGGAGAAAGG
CGGACAGGTATCCGGTAAGCGGCAGGGTCGGAACAGGAGAGCGCACGAGGGAGCTTCCAGGGGGAAACGC
CTGGTATCTTTATAGTCCTGTCGGGTTTCGCCACCTCTGACTTGAGCGTCGATTTTTGTGATGCTCGTCA
GGGGGGCGGAGCCTATGGAAAAACGCCAGCAACGCGGCCTTTTTACGGTTCCTGGCCTTTTGCTGGCCTT
TTGCTCACATGTTCTTTCCTGCGTTATCCCCTGATTCTGTGGATAACCGTATTACCGCCTTTGAGTGAGC
TGATACCGCTCGCCGCAGCCGAACGACCGAGCGCAGCGAGTCAGTGAGCGAGGAAGCGGAAGAGCGCCCA
ATACGCAAACCGCCTCTCCCCGCGCGTTGGCCGATTCATTAATGCAGCTGGCACGACAGGTTTCCCGACT
GGAAAGCGGGCAGTGAGCGCAACGCAATTAATGTGAGTTAGCTCACTCATTAGGCACCCCAGGCTTTACA
CTTTATGCTTCCGGCTCGTATGTTGTGTGGAATTGTGAGCGGATAACAATTTCACACAGGAAACAGCTAT
GACCATGATTACGCCAAGCTGTAAGTTTAAACATGATCTTACTAACTAACTATTCTCATTTAAATTTTCA
GAGCTTAAAAATGGCTGAAATCACTCACAACGATGGATACGCTAACAACTTGGAAA
Features (pLannotate 1.2.2; 20 found; start..end, strand, type, name):
      1..30      -  misc_feature   MCS (fragment): pUC18/19 multiple cloning site
     77..101     +  protein_bind   attB1: mutant version of attB; recombination site for the Gateway® BP reaction BP Clonase™
   1862..1886    -  protein_bind   attB2: mutant version of attB; recombination site for the Gateway® BP reaction BP Clonase™
   1896..1943    -  protein_bind   FRT: FLP-mediated recombination occurs in the 8-bp core sequence TCTAGAAA (Turan and Bode, 2011). FLP recombinase from the Saccharomyces cerevisiae 2μ plasmid
   2181..3041    +  CDS            sg25: sg25 is a basic (constitutively fluorescent) green fluorescent protein published in 1997, derived from Aequorea victoria.
   3539..3574    +  CDS            rop (fragment): Rop protein, which maintains plasmids at low copy number; rop
   3676..3775    +  misc_feature   bom (fragment): basis of mobility region from pBR322
   3901..3948    -  protein_bind   FRT: FLP-mediated recombination occurs in the 8-bp core sequence TCTAGAAA (Turan and Bode, 2011). FLP recombinase from the Saccharomyces cerevisiae 2μ plasmid
   4192..5583    +  CDS            tdimer2(12): tdimer2(12) is a basic (constitutively fluorescent) orange fluorescent protein published in 2002, derived from Discosoma sp.. It has low acid sensitivity.
   6066..6101    +  CDS            rop (fragment): Rop protein, which maintains plasmids at low copy number; rop
   6203..6302    +  misc_feature   bom (fragment): basis of mobility region from pBR322
   7183..7200    -  misc_feature   P element 5' end (fragment): No description available
   7311..8153    +  CDS            unc-119: UN119_CAEEL - Experimental evidence at protein level: Swiss-Prot protein existence level 1. Myristoyl-binding protein that acts as a cargo adapter: specifically binds the myristoyl moiety of a subset of N-terminally myristoylated proteins and is required for their localization. Plays a key role in ciliary membrane localization of proteins. Required for the establishment or function of the nervous system. From Caenorhabditis elegans.
   8517..8621    +  promoter       AmpR promoter: bla
   8622..9482    +  CDS            AmpR: β-lactamase; bla; confers resistance to ampicillin, carbenicillin, and related antibiotics
   9653..10241   +  rep_origin     ori: high-copy-number ColE1/pMB1/pBR322/pUC origin of replication
  10424..10516   +  CDS            lacI (fragment): lac repressor; lacI; The lac repressor binds to the lac operator to inhibit transcription in E. coli. This inhibition can be relieved by adding lactose or isopropyl-β-D-thiogalactopyranoside (IPTG).
  10529..10550   +  protein_bind   CAP binding site: CAP binding activates transcription in the presence of cAMP. E. coli catabolite activator protein
  10565..10595   +  promoter       lac promoter: promoter for the E. coli lac operon
  10599..10621   +  protein_bind   lac operator (fragment): The lac repressor binds to the lac operator to inhibit transcription in E. coli. This inhibition can be relieved by adding lactose or isopropyl-β-D-thiogalactopyranoside (IPTG). lac repressor encoded by lacI
