[The description below was written by a language model from this plasmid's Addgene catalogue record and pLannotate feature annotations shown in this document.]
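Description:
pGC240 is a C. elegans expression plasmid built on the pGC238 backbone and belonging to a "FLP-Out" system for recombinase-controlled gene expression in the worm. It is maintained in E. coli as a high-copy plasmid through a ColE1/pUC-type origin and is selected with ampicillin via the bla gene. Remnants of the pUC lac promoter/operator region and multiple cloning site are also annotated. For selection in the nematode it carries an unc-119(+) rescue marker, which the catalogue name gives as the C. briggsae version. This marker is commonly used to identify transformants in an unc-119 mutant background.

The payload is a two-colour FLP switch reporter. A roughly 1.8 kb segment flanked by Gateway attB1 and attB2 sites sits where the insert name places the lim-7 promoter, suggesting the promoter was introduced by Gateway recombination, though the promoter itself is not annotated. Downstream, an FRT site precedes a 4xNLS-tagged GFP (annotated as the A. victoria variant sg25), which the insert name says is followed by the let-858 3' region. A second FRT in the same orientation precedes 4xNLS-tdimer2(12), a tandem-dimer Discosoma fluorescent protein.

Before recombination, the promoter should drive nuclear green fluorescence, with the GFP cassette's 3' end blocking expression of the second reporter. FLP recombinase from the yeast 2μ plasmid would excise the FRT-flanked GFP cassette and place tdimer2(12) under the promoter, switching nuclei from green to red.

The catalogue name lists unc-119 between the FRT sites, but the feature table places it downstream of tdimer2(12), outside them. The insert name is also truncated, so this discrepancy cannot be resolved from the record.
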