Addgene plasmid #19625: pGC240
Depositing lab: Jane Hubbard. Depositing organization: NYU Grossman School of Medicine. Publication: A "FLP-Out" system for controlled gene expression in Caenorhabditis elegans. Voutev R, Hubbard EJ. Genetics. 2008 Sep;180(1):103-19. doi: 10.1534/genetics.108.090274. PubMed 18723890.
Backbone
  Vector backbone: pGC238
  Vector type: Worm Expression ; FLP/FRT
Growth in bacteria
  Bacterial resistance: Ampicillin, 100 μg/mL
  Growth temperature: 37°C
  Growth strain: DH5alpha
  Copy number: High Copy
Gene/Insert
  Gene/Insert name: Plim-7<iA-4xNLS-GFP::let-858(3’)-(Cbr)unc-119(+)<iA-4xNLS-tdimer2(12)::let-
  Species: C. elegans (nematode), S. cerevisiae (budding yeast); A. victoria, Discosoma sp.
  Tag / fusion protein: 4xNLS (N terminal on insert)
  Cloning method: Restriction Enzyme
  Sequencing primers: 5′ M13R
Terms and licenses: Academic/Nonprofit Terms; Industry Terms: Not Available to Industry
How to cite: pGC240 was a gift from Jane Hubbard (Addgene plasmid # 19625 ; http://n2t.net/addgene:19625 ; RRID:Addgene_19625)
