>Addgene plasmid #19625 | pGC240 | addgene partial sequence | sequence record 25449 | 19625 with GFP-R
TCTTCTCCTTTACTCATTTTTTCTACCGGTACCTTACGCTTCTTCTTTGGAGCAGTCATTTTTTCTGCCG
GTACCTTACGCTTCTTCTTTGGAGCAGTCATTTTTTCTGCCGGTACCTTACGCTTCTTCTTTGGAGCAGT
CATTTTTTCTGCCGGTACCTTACGCTTCTTCTTTGGAGCAGTCATTTTTTCTGAGCTCCTGAAAATGTTC
TATGTTATGTTAGTATCATTCGAAACATACCCGGGGATCTTGAAGTTCCTATTCCGAAGTTCCTATTCTC
TAGAAAGTATAGGAACTTCAGAGCATCAACCACTTTGTACAAGAAAGCTGGGTCGGTGGTTGGTGCTGAC
GTTCTGAAAAATGAAAGCTCGATTAACTTTACTCTAACCCAAATTACCCGTCGACTTTGATTTGAAGATT
ACAGGGTTTGTGAGAGGAGGGGAGCTCAAGCTTTATTTAGGGAAAAGTAATAGAAAGAGGGGAGGGCCAC
GCGCACAAATGGATAATGATACCCAGTTAGGTGTCATGAAGGGGTTCATGGCTTCAAGAAAAAAGTGAAG
AAAGGCAGGGAGAGCCTAACAAAACTC
